>Addgene plasmid #15427 | FLAG-MED31 | addgene partial sequence | sequence record 21879 | T7 5'-TAATACGACTCACTATAGGG-3'
AACTACAAGGGACGATGATGACAAGCTCGAGATGGCCGCGGCCGTCGCTATGGAGACAGATGATGCTGGA
AATCGGCTTCGGTTTCAGTTGGAGTTGGAATTTGTGCAATGTTTAGCCAACCCAAACTACCTTAATTTTC
TTGCCCAAAGAGGTTACTTCAAAGACAAAGCTTTTGTTAATTATCTTAAGTATTTGCTTTACTGGAAAGA
ACCAGAATATGCCAAATATCTAAAGTACCCTCAGTGCTTACATATGTTAGAGCTGCTCCAGTATGAGCAC
TTTCGCAAGGAGCTGGTGAATGCGCAGTGTGCGAAGTTCATCGACGAGCAGCAGATTCTGCACTGGCAGC
ACTACTCTCGGAAGCGGGTGCGTCTTCAGCAAGCCCTGGCCGAGCAGCAGCAGCAGAATAACACAGCAGG
GAAATGAGGATCCGGTACCGTCGAGTCTAGAGGGCCCGTTTAAACCCGCTGATCAGCCTCGACTGTGCCT
TCTAGTTGCCAGCCATCTGTTGTTTGCCCCTCCCCCGTGCCTTCCTTGACCCTGGAAGGTGCCACTCCCA
CTGTCCTTTCCTAATAAAATGAGGAAATTGCATCGCATTGTCTGAGTAGGTGTCATTCTATTCTGGGGGG
GTGGGGGTGGGGCAGGACAGCAAGGGGGGAGGAATTGGGAAGACAATAGCAGGCATGCTGGGGATGCGGT
GGGCTCTATGGCT
