[The description below was written by a language model from this plasmid's Addgene catalogue record.]
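Description:
FLAG-MED31 is a mammalian expression plasmid built on pcDNA3.1 N-FLAG/Hyg, a commercial pcDNA3.1 hygromycin vector of about 5.6 kb that was modified by the depositing laboratory to supply an N-terminal FLAG epitope from the backbone. It is maintained in E. coli as a high-copy plasmid under ampicillin selection, and it carries a hygromycin resistance marker that allows selection of stably transfected mammalian cells. The record does not list the promoter or other regulatory elements. pcDNA3.1-family vectors normally drive the insert from the CMV immediate-early promoter and terminate with the bovine growth hormone polyadenylation signal, and the listed sequencing primers (T7 upstream, BGH reverse downstream) are consistent with that layout.

The insert is the mouse Med31 coding sequence, 396 bp with no mutations noted, cloned between XhoI at the 5′ end and BamHI at the 3′ end, with both sites retained. It is placed downstream of the vector-encoded FLAG tag, so the product is N-terminally FLAG-tagged MED31, a subunit of the Mediator complex that acts as a coregulator of RNA polymerase II transcription. The associated publication concerns the identification of mammalian Mediator subunits related to yeast Mediator components. In that context, the construct suits transient or stable expression of the tagged subunit in mammalian cells, followed by anti-FLAG detection or immunoaffinity purification to examine its incorporation into Mediator and to recover associated proteins. No feature table was supplied, so the element positions cannot be confirmed from the record.
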