Addgene plasmid #15427: FLAG-MED31
Depositing lab: Joan Conaway & Ronald Conaway. Depositing organization: Stowers Institute for Medical Research. Publication: Identification of mammalian Mediator subunits with similarities to yeast Mediator subunits Srb5, Srb6, Med11, and Rox3. Sato S, Tomomori-Sato C, Banks CA, Sorokina I, Parmely TJ, Kong SE, Jin J, Cai Y, Lane WS, Brower CS, Conaway RC, Conaway JW. J Biol Chem. 2003 Apr 25. 278(17):15123-7. 10.1074/jbc.C300054200 PubMed 12584197.
Backbone
  Vector backbone: pcDNA3.1 N-FLAG/Hyg
  Backbone manufacturer: Invitrogen, modified at Conaway lab
  Backbone size w/o insert (bp): 5600
  Vector type: Mammalian Expression
  Selectable markers: Hygromycin
Growth in bacteria
  Bacterial resistance: Ampicillin, 100 μg/mL
  Growth temperature: 37°C
  Growth strain: DH5alpha
  Copy number: High Copy
Gene/Insert
  Gene/Insert name: MED31
  Species: M. musculus (mouse)
  Insert size (bp): 396
  Mutation: N/A
  Entrez Gene: Med31 (a.k.a. CGI-125, l11Jus15, 3110004H13Rik, RP23-207N15.5)
  Tag / fusion protein: FLAG (N terminal on backbone)
  Cloning method: Restriction Enzyme; 5′ cloning site XhoI (not destroyed); 3′ cloning site BamHI (not destroyed)
  Sequencing primers: 5′ T7; 3′ BGH rev
Terms and licenses: Academic/Nonprofit Terms; Industry Terms: Not Available to Industry
How to cite: FLAG-MED31 was a gift from Joan Conaway & Ronald Conaway (Addgene plasmid # 15427 ; http://n2t.net/addgene:15427 ; RRID:Addgene_15427)
